>Addgene plasmid #191421 | pProUSER63H0G-mRuby2 | addgene full sequence | sequence record 379044 | Addgene NGS Result
GTATCCACCTGAATCATAAATCGGCAAAATAGAGAAAAATTGACCATGTGTAAGCGGCCAATCTGATTCC
ACCTGAGATGCATAATCTAGTAGAATCTCTTCGCTATAAAAATTCACTTCCACCTTCCACTCACCGGTTG
TCCATTCATGGCTGAACTCTGCTTCCTCTGTTGACATGACACACATCATCTCAATATCCGAATAGGGCCC
ATCAGTCTGACGACCAAGAGAGCCATAAACACCAATAGCCTTAACATCATCCCCATATTTATCCAATATT
CGTTCCTTAATTTCATGAACAATCTTCATTCTTTCTTCTCTAGTCATTATTATTGGTCCATTCACTATTC
TCATTCCCTTTTCAGATAATTTTAGATTTGCTTTTCTAAATAAGAATATTTGGAGAGCACCGTTCTTATT
CAGCTATTAATAACTCGTCTTCCTAAGCATCCTTCAATCCTTTTAATAACAATTATAGCATCTAATCTTC
AACAAACTGATCTGAATGGTACCCTACTCTTTAATAAAATAATTTTTCCGTTCCCAATTCCACATTGCAA
TAATAGAAAATCCATCTTCATCGGCTTTTTCGTCATCATCTGTATGAATCAAATCGCCTTCTTCTGTGTC
ATCAAGGTTTAATTTTTTATGTATTTCTTTTAACAAACCACCATAGGAGATTAACCTTTTACGGTGTAAA
CCTTCCTCCAAATCAGACAAACGTTTCAAATTCTTTTCTTCATCATCGGTCATAAAATCCGTATCCTTTA
CAGGATATTTTGCAGTTTCGTCAATTGCCGATTGTATATCCGATTTATATTTATTTTTCGGTCGAATCAT
TTGAACTTTTACATTTGGATCATAGTCTAATTTCATTGCCTTTTTCCAAAATTGAATCCATTGTTTTTGA
TTCACGTAGTTTTCTGTATTCTTAAAATAAGTTGGTTCCACACATACCAATACATGCATGTGCTGATTAT
AAGAATTATCTTTATTATTTATTGTCACTTCCGTTGCACGCATAAAACCAACAAGATTTTTATTAATTTT
TTTATATTGCATCATTCGGCGAAATCCTTGAGCCATATCTGACAAACTCTTATTTAATTCTTCGCCATCA
TAAACATTTTTAACTGTTAATGTGAGAAACAACCAACGAACTGTTGGCTTTTGTTTAATAACTTCAGCAA
CAACCTTTTGTGACTGAATGCCATGTTTCATTGCTCTCCTCCAGTTGCACATTGGACAAAGCCTGGATTT
ACAAAACCACACTCGATACAACTTTCTTTCGCCTGTTTCACGATTTTGTTTATACTCTAATATTTCAGCA
CAATCTTTTACTCTTTCAGCCTTTTTAAATTCAAGAATATGCAGAAGTTCAAAGTAATCAACATTAGCGA
TTTTCTTTTCTCTCCATGGTCTCACTTTTCCACTTTTTGTCTTGTCCACTAAAACCCTTGATTTTTCATC
TGAATAAATGCTACTATTAGGACACATAATATTAAAAGAAACCCCCATCTATTTAGTTATTTGTTTAGTC
ACTTATAACTTTAACAGATGGGGTTTTTCTGTGCAACCAATTTTAAGGGTTTTCAATACTTTAAAACACA
TACATACCAACACTTCAACGCACCTTTCAGCAACTAAAATAAAAATGACGTTATTTCTATATGTATCAAG
ATAAGAAAGAACAAGTTCAAAACCATCAAAAAAAGACACCTTTTCAGGTGCTTTTTTTATTTTATAAACT
CATTCCCTGATCTCGACTTCGTTCTTTTTTTACCTCTCGGTTATGAGTTAGTTCAAATTCGTTCTTTTTA
GGTTCTAAATCGTGTTTTTCTTGGAATTGTGCTGTTTTATCCTTTACCTTGTCTACAAACCCCTTAAAAA
CGTTTTTAAAGGCTTTTAAGCCGTCTGTACGTTCCTTAAGGAATTAATTCGGGGTCCCAGTGCTCAATAA
TTACGATTTAAATTTGACATAAGCCTGTTCGGTTCGTAAACTGTAATGCAAGTAGCGTATGCGCTCACGC
AACTGGTCCAGAACCTTGACCGAACGCAGCGGTGGTAACGGCGCAGTGGCGGTTTTCATGGCTTGTTATG
ACTGTTTTTTTGTACAGCCTATGCCTCGGGCATCCAAGCAGCAAGCGCGTTACGCCGTGGGTCGATGTTT
GATGTTATGGAGCAGCAACGATGTTACGCAGCAGCAACGATGTTACGCAGCAGGGCAGTCGCCCTAAAAC
AAAGTTAGGTGGCTCAAGTATGGGCATCATTCGCACATGTAGGCTCGGCCCTGACCAAGTCAAATCCATG
CGGGCTGCTCTTGATCTTTTCGGTCGTGAGTTCGGAGACGTAGCCACCTACTCCCAACATCAGCCGGACT
CCGATTACCTCGGGAACTTGCTCCGTAGTAAGACATTCATCGCGCTTGCTGCCTTCGACCAAGAAGCGGT
TGTTGGCGCTCTCGCGGCTTACGTTCTGCCCAAGTTTGAGCAGCCGCGTAGTGAGATCTATATCTATGAT
CTCGCAGTCTCCGGAGAGCACCGGAGGCAGGGCATTGCCACCGCGCTCATCAATCTCCTCAAGCATGAGG
CCAACGCGCTTGGTGCTTATGTGATCTACGTGCAAGCAGATTACGGTGACGATCCCGCAGTGGCTCTCTA
TACAAAGTTGGGCATACGGGAAGAAGTGATGCACTTTGATATCGACCCAAGTACCGCCACCTAACAATTC
GTTCAAGCCGAGATCGGCTTCCCGGCCGCGGAGTTGTTCGGTAAATTGGACAACGGTCCGCGCGTTGTCC
TTTTCCGCTGCATAACCCTGCTTCGGGGTCATTATAGCGATTTTTTCGGTATATCCATCCTTTTTCGCAC
GATATACAGGATTTTGCCAAAGGGTTCGTGTAGACTTTCCTTGGTGTATCCAACGGCGTCAGCCGGGCAG
GATAGGTGAAGTAGGCCCACCCGCGAGCGGGTGTTCCTTCTTCACTGTCCCTTATTCGCACCTGGCGGTG
CTCAACGGGAATCCTGCTCTGCGAGGCTGGCCGTAGGCCGGCCCTACCGGCGCGGCAGCGTTACCCGTGT
CGGCGGCTCCAACGGCTCGCCATCGTCCAGAAAACACGGCTCATCGGGCATCGGCAGGCGCTGCTGCCCG
CGCCGTTCCCATTCCTCCGTTTCGGTCAAGGCTGGCAGGTCTGGTTCCATGCCCGGAATGCCGGGCTGGC
TGGGCGGCTCCTCGCCGGGGCCGGTCGGTAGTTGCTGCTCGCCCGGATACAGGGTCGGGATGCGGCGCAG
GTCGCCATGCCCCAACAGCGATTCGTCCTGGTCGTCGTGATCAACCACCACGGCGGCACTGAACACCGAC
AGGCGCAACTGGTCGCGGGGCTGGCCCCACGCCACGCGGTCATTGACCACGTAGGCCGACACGGTGCCGG
GGCCGTTGAGCTTCACGACGGAGATCCAGCGCTCGGCCACCAAGTCCTTGACTGCGTATTGGACCGTCCG
CAAAGAACGTCCGATGAGCTTGGAAAGTGTCTTCTGGCTGACCACCACGGCGTTCTGGTGGCCCATCTGC
GCCACGAGGTGATGCAGCAGCATTGCCGCCGTGGGTTTCCTCGCAATAAGCCCGGCCCACGCCTCATGCG
CTTTGCGTTCCGTTTGCACCCAGTGACCGGGCTTGTTCTTGGCTTGAATGCCGATTTCTCTGGACTGCGT
GGCCATGCTTATCTCCATGCGGTAGGGGTGCCGCACGGTTGCGGCACCATGCGCAATCAGCTGCAACTTT
TCGGCAGCGCGACAACAATTATGCGTTGCGTAAAAGTGGCAGTCAATTACAGATTTTCTTTAACCTACGC
AATGAGCTATTGCGGGGGGTGCCGCAATGAGCTGTTGCGTACCCCCCTTTTTTAAGTTGTTGATTTTTAA
GTCTTTCGCATTTCGCCCTATATCTAGTTCTTTGGTGCCCAAAGAAGGGCACCCCTGCGGGGTTCCCCCA
CGCCTTCGGCGCGGCTCCCCCTCCGGCAAAAAGTGGCCCCTCCGGGGCTTGTTGATCGACTGCGCGGCCT
TCGGCCTTGCCCAAGGTGGCGCTGCCCCCTTGGAACCCCCGCACTCGCCGCCGTGAGGCTCGGGGGGCAG
GCGGGCGGGCTTCGCCCTTCGACTGCCCCCACTCGCATAGGCTTGGGTCGTTCCAGGCGCGTCAAGGCCA
AGCCGCTGCGCGGTCGCTGCGCGAGCCTTGACCCGCCTTCCACTTGGTGTCCAACCGGCAAGCGAAGCGC
GCAGGCCGCAGGCCGGAGGCTTTTCCCCAGAGAAAATTAAAAAAATTGATGGGGCAAGGCCGCAGGCCGC
GCAGTTGGAGCCGGTGGGTATGTGGTCGAAGGCTGGGTAGCCGGTGGGCAATCCCTGTGGTCAAGCTCGT
GGGCAGGCGCAGCCTGTCCATCAGCTTGTCCAGCAGGGTTGTCCACGGGCCGAGCGAAGCGAGCCAGCCG
GTGGCCGCTCGCGGCCATCGTCCACATATCCACGGGCTGGCAAGGGAGCGCAGCGACCGCGCAGGGCGAA
GCCCGGAGAGCAAGCCCGTAGGGGGAGGCGATCTCGAGCTAGGTAACTAGAGGGACTGCGACGTTCTAAA
CGTTGGTCCGTCAGAAGCGCCATCCAGGATCACGTTACCCCGAAAAAAAGATATCAGGAGCTCTCCTCAT
CTGAATGGCGCGCCTGTACACAGCTGTCTAGGGCGGCGGATTTGTCCTACTCAGGAGAGCGTTCACCGAC
AAACAACAGATAAAACGAAAGGCCCAGTCTTTCGACTGAGCCTTTCGTTTTATTTGATGCCTTTAATTAA
AGCGGATAACAATTTCACACAGGAGGCCGATCGCGTTTAAGACCCACTTTCACATTTAAGTTGTTTTTCT
AATCCGCATATGATCAATTCAAGGCCGAATAAGAAGGCTGGCTCTGCCCCTTGATGATCAAATAATTCGA
TAGCTTGTCGTAATAATGGCGGCATACTATCAGTAGTAGGTGTTTCCCTTTCTTCTTTAGCGACTTGATG
CTCTTGATCTTCCAATACGCAACCTAAAGTAAAATGACCAACAGCGCTGAGTGCATATAATGCATTCTCT
AGTGAAAAACCTTGTTGGCATAAAAAGGCTAATTGATTTTCGAGAGTTTCATACTGTTTTTCTGTAGGCC
GTGTACCTAAATGTACTTTTGCCCCATCGCGATGACTTAGTAAAGCACATCTAAAACTTTTAGCGTTATT
TCTCAAAAAATCTTGCCAGCTTTCCCCTTCTAATGGGCAAAAGTGAGTATGGTGCCTATCTAACATCTCA
ATGGCTAAGGCGTCGAGCAAAGCCCGCTTATTTTTTACATGCCAATACAATGTAGGCTGCTCTACACCTA
GCTTCTGGGCGAGTTTACGGGTTGTTAAACCTTCGATTCCGACCTCATTAAGCAGCTCTAATGCGCTGTT
AATCACTTTACTTTTATCTAATCTAGACATCATTAATTCCTCCTTTTTGTTGACATTATATCATTGATAG
AGTTATTTGTCAAACTAGATTTTTATTTCGATGCCCTGGACTTCATGAAAAACTAAAAAAAATATTGACA
CTCTATCATTGATAGAGTATAATTAAAATAAGCTTGATCGTAGCGATTACAGATCTGTCCTCCTGCAGTA
AGCTGAGGCGATAGGAGGAATACAATGGTGTCTAAGGGCGAAGAGCTGATCAAGGAAAATATGCGTATGA
AGGTGGTCATGGAAGGTTCGGTCAACGGCCACCAATTCAAATGCACAGGTGAAGGAGAAGGCAATCCGTA
CATGGGAACTCAAACCATGAGGATCAAAGTCATCGAGGGAGGACCCCTGCCATTTGCCTTTGACATTCTT
GCCACGTCGTTCATGTATGGCAGCCGTACTTTTATCAAGTACCCGAAAGGCATTCCTGATTTCTTTAAAC
AGTCCTTTCCTGAGGGTTTTACTTGGGAAAGAGTTACGAGATACGAAGATGGTGGAGTCGTCACCGTCAT
GCAGGACACCAGCCTTGAGGATGGCTGTCTCGTTTACCACGTCCAAGTCAGAGGGGTAAACTTTCCCTCC
AATGGTCCCGTGATGCAGAAGAAGACCAAGGGTTGGGAGCCTAATACAGAGATGATGTATCCAGCAGATG
GTGGTCTGAGGGGATACACTCATATGGCACTGAAAGTTGATGGTGGTGGCCATCTGTCTTGCTCTTTCGT
AACAACTTACAGGTCAAAAAAGACCGTCGGGAACATCAAGATGCCCGGTATCCATGCCGTTGATCACCGC
CTGGAAAGGTTAGAGGAAAGTGACAATGAAATGTTCGTAGTACAACGCGAACACGCAGTTGCCAAGTTCG
CCGGGCTTGGTGGTGGGATGGACGAGCTGTACAAGTAAATCGCACCTCAGCGTCGTGACTGGGAAAACCC
TGGCGACTAGTCTTGGACTCCTGTTGATAGATCCAGTAATGACCTCAGAACTCCATCTGGATTTGTTCAG
AACGCTCGGTTGCCGCCGGGCGTTTTTTATTGGTGAGAATCCAGCCTGCAGGATCGCACCTTCAAAATGG
TATGCGTTTTGACACATCCACTATATATCCGTGTCGTTCTGTCCACTCCTGAATCCCATTCCAGAAATTC
TCTAGCGATTCCAGAAGTTTCTCAGAGTCGGAAAGTTGACCAGACATTACGAACTGGCACAGATGGTCAT
AACCTGAAGGAAGATCTGATTGCTTAACTGCTTCAGTTAAGACCGAAGCGCTCGTCGTATAACAGATGCG
ATGATGCAGACCAATCAACATGGCACCTGCCATTGCTACCTGTACAGTCAAGGATGGTAGAAATGTTGTC
GGTCCTTGCACACGAATATTACGCCATTTGCCTGCATATTCAAACAGCTCTTCTACGATAAGGGCACAAA
TCGCATCGTGGAACTTTTGGGCTTCTACCGATTTAGCAGTTTGATACACTTTCTCTAA
Features (pLannotate 1.2.2; 14 found; start..end, strand, type, name):
    514..1518    -  CDS            repB: RepB replication protein; repB; from Enterococcus faecalis plasmid pAMα1 AAN03827.1 22652809.0
   1745..1933    -  CDS            pre (fragment): PRE2_STAAM - Also known as mob. Protein inferred from homology: Swiss-Prot protein existence level 3. The interaction of the RSA site and the PRE protein may not only serves a function in plasmid maintenance, but may also contributes to the distribution of small antibiotic resistance plasmids among Gram- positive bacteria. From Staphylococcus aureus (strain Mu50 / ATCC 700699).
   1974..2002    +  promoter       Pc promoter: intI1 (promoter lies within the coding sequence); class 1 integron promoter
   2191..2724    +  CDS            GmR: gentamycin acetyltransferase; aacC1; confers resistance to gentamycin
   2935..3043    +  oriT           oriT: incP origin of transfer
   3054..3716    -  CDS            pBBR1 Rep: replication protein for the broad-host-range plasmid pBBR1 from Bordetella bronchiseptica
   3717..4488    -  rep_origin     pBBR1 oriV: replication origin of the broad-host-range plasmid pBBR1 from Bordetella bronchiseptica; requires the pBBR1 Rep protein for replication
   4730..4816    -  terminator     rrnB T1 terminator: Escherichia coli rrnB; transcription terminator T1 from the E. coli rrnB gene
   4870..5490    -  CDS            tetR: TETR2_ECOLX - Experimental evidence at protein level: Swiss-Prot protein existence level 1. TetR is the repressor of the tetracycline resistance element; its N-terminal region forms a helix-turn-helix structure and binds DNA. Binding of tetracycline to TetR reduces the repressor affinity for the tetracycline resistance gene (tetA) promoter operator sites. From Escherichia coli.
   5600..5618    +  protein_bind   tet operator: bacterial operator O1 for the tetR and tetA genes tetracycline repressor TetR
   5695..6405    +  CDS            mRuby2: mRuby2 is a basic (constitutively fluorescent) red fluorescent protein published in 2012, derived from Entacmaea quadricolor. It has moderate acid sensitivity.
   6421..6445    +  CDS            lacZα (fragment): LacZα fragment of β-galactosidase; lacZ fragment
   6456..6550    +  terminator     lambda t0 terminator: transcription terminator from phage lambda
   6575..342     -  CDS            knt (across the origin): KANU_BACSP - Also known as kan. Experimental evidence at protein level: Swiss-Prot protein existence level 1. Inactivates the antibiotic kanamycin by catalyzing the transfer of a nucleotidyl group from nucleoside triphosphates such as ATP to the 4'-hydroxyl group of the aminoglycoside. From Bacillus sp.
