[The description below was written by a language model from this plasmid's Addgene catalogue record and pLannotate feature annotations shown in this document.]
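Description:
pProUSER63H0G-mRuby2 is a low-copy bacterial expression and synthetic-biology plasmid of about 7 kb, built on the pProUSER63H0G backbone and designed as a shuttle vector that can be maintained in more than one type of bacterial host. The feature table shows two independent replication systems. One is the broad-host-range pBBR1 oriV with its cognate Rep protein, which supports replication in E. coli and many other Gram-negative bacteria. The other is a RepB replication protein of the Enterococcus faecalis pAMα1 type, next to a fragment of a staphylococcal pre/mob gene, which points to a Gram-positive replicon. An incP oriT is also present, which would allow conjugative mobilisation from a suitable donor strain. Selection is likewise dual. A gentamicin acetyltransferase gene (aacC1) driven by the class 1 integron Pc promoter provides the recorded gentamicin selection, and a kanamycin nucleotidyltransferase (knt) of Bacillus origin, which spans the sequence origin, provides the second marker noted in the record.

The payload is a tetracycline-regulated reporter cassette. The tetR repressor gene is encoded on the reverse strand and ends in the rrnB T1 terminator. It is transcribed divergently from a promoter region containing a tet operator, which the record calls TetR-Ptet*. This region drives the red fluorescent protein mRuby2. A short residual lacZα fragment and the lambda t0 terminator follow the reporter. TetR bound to the operator represses transcription, and tetracycline-class inducers release it, so red fluorescence reports promoter activity. The stated purpose is to characterise this TetR-Ptet* expression system in mesophilic hosts. The record does not name the specific target organisms or the cloning method.
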