Addgene plasmid #191421: pProUSER63H0G-mRuby2
Purpose: mRuby2 expression under TetR-Ptet* promoter for characterization in mesophiles
Depositing lab: Sheila Jensen.
Backbone
  Vector backbone: pProUSER63H0G
  Vector type: Bacterial Expression, Synthetic Biology
Growth in bacteria
  Bacterial resistance: Gentamicin, 10 μg/mL
  Growth temperature: 37°C
  Growth strain: DH5alpha
  Growth instructions: Contains both Gentamycin & Kanamycin resistance casettes
  Copy number: Low Copy
Gene/Insert
  Gene/Insert name: mRuby2
  GenBank ID: AFR60232.1
  Promoter: TetR-Ptet*
  Cloning method: Unknown
  Sequencing primers: 5′ TATTTCGATGCCCTGGACTT; 3′ ccgagcgttctgaacaaatc
Terms and licenses: Academic/Nonprofit Terms; Industry Terms: Not Available to Industry
How to cite: pProUSER63H0G-mRuby2 was a gift from Sheila Jensen (Addgene plasmid # 191421)
